>Addgene plasmid #87749 | pET151-Vps4(101-437)-Hcp1 R325A | addgene full sequence | sequence record 175377 | Addgene NGS Result
CAAGGAGATGGCGCCCAACAGTCCCCCGGCCACGGGGCCTGCCACCATACCCACGCCGAAACAAGCGCTC
ATGAGCCCGAAGTGGCGAGCCCGATCTTCCCCATCGGTGATGTCGGCGATATAGGCGCCAGCAACCGCAC
CTGTGGCGCCGGTGATGCCGGCCACGATGCGTCCGGCGTAGAGGATCGAGATCTCGATCCCGCGAAATTA
ATACGACTCACTATAGGGGAATTGTGAGCGGATAACAATTCCCCTCTAGAAATAATTTTGTTTAACTTTA
AGAAGGAGATATACATATGCATCATCACCATCACCATGGTAAGCCTATCCCTAACCCTCTCCTCGGTCTC
GATTCTACGGAAAACCTGTATTTTCAGGGACAGGAAGAGGGTGAGGATAATGGTGGAGAAGACAACAAAA
AGCTAAGAGGTGCCTTATCGAGTGCTATTTTGTCTGAGAAGCCCAATGTTAAGTGGGAAGACGTGGCTGG
ACTGGAAGGAGCCAAAGAGGCCCTTAAAGAAGCCGTTATTTTACCTGTCAAGTTCCCACATTTGTTCAAA
GGTAACCGTAAGCCCACTTCGGGAATCTTATTGTACGGACCACCAGGTACAGGTAAATCATATTTGGCAA
AAGCAGTGGCCACCGAGGCCAATTCTACCTTTTTCAGTGTTAGTTCCAGTGATTTGGTTTCTAAGTGGAT
GGGTGAATCTGAAAAACTTGTCAAACAGTTATTTGCGATGGCAAGAGAAAATAAACCTTCTATTATTTTT
ATAGATGAAGTGGATGCGCTAACAGGTACCAGAGGAGAAGGAGAGAGCGAAGCAAGTAGAAGAATTAAAA
CAGAATTATTGGTACAAATGAATGGTGTTGGGAATGACTCCCAAGGTGTTTTGGTCCTTGGCGCAACAAA
TATCCCATGGCAACTGGACAGTGCCATCAGGAGAAGATTTGAAAGAAGAATATATATACCATTACCAGAT
TTGGCGGCAAGAACCACCATGTTCGAGATTAACGTCGGCGACACTCCATGCGTATTGACCAAGGAAGATT
ATGCGACTTTAGGTGCAATGACTGAAGGTTATTCCGGGAGTGATATTGCTGTAGTGGTGAAAGATGCGCT
AATGCAACCGATAAGAAAAATTCAAAGCGCGACACATTTCAAAGATGTCTCTACGGAGGACGACGAAACA
AGAAAACTAACACCATGCTCTCCAGGTGATGATGGCGCCATCGAGATGAGTTGGACGGATATTGAAGCTG
ATGAATTAAAAGAACCAGATCTCACCATAAAGGATTTCTTAAAGGCTATCAAATCGACGAGACCTACCGT
GAATGAGGATGACTTGCTGAAGCAAGAACAGTTCACTAGAGATTTTGGTCAAGAAGGTAACGGTGGTGGC
GGGTCTGGAGGTGGAGGCAGTGGCGGAGGTGGGAGCGGAGGCGGGATGGCTGTTGATATGTTCATCAAGA
TCGGCGACGTCAAGGGTGAGTCCAAGGACAAGACTCACGCCGAGGAAATCGACGTGCTGGCATGGAGCTG
GGGCATGTCCCAGTCCGGGTCGATGCACATGGGCGGTGGCGGCGGCGCCGGCAAGGTCAACGTGCAGGAC
CTGTCGTTCACCAAGTACATCGACAAGTCCACGCCCAACCTGATGATGGCCTGCTCCAGCGGCAAGCACT
ATCCGCAGGCGAAGCTGACCATCCGCAAGGCCGGCGGCGAGAACCAGGTCGAGTACCTGATCATCACCCT
GAAGGAAGTCCTGGTGTCCTCGGTGAGCACCGGCGGCAGCGGTGGCGAGGATCGCCTGACCGAGAACGTG
ACCCTGAACTTCGCCCAGGTCCAGGTCGACTACCAGCCGCAGAAGGCGGATGGCGCGAAGGACGGCGGTC
CGGTCAAGTACGGCTGGAACATCCGCCAGAACGTGCAGGCCGGATAATAAAAGGGCGAGCTCAGATCCGG
CTGCTAACAAAGCCCGAAAGGAAGCTGAGTTGGCTGCTGCCACCGCTGAGCAATAACTAGCATAACCCCT
TGGGGCCTCTAAACGGGTCTTGAGGGGTTTTTTGCTGAAAGGAGGAACTATATCCGGATATCCCGCAAGA
GGCCCGGCAGTACCGGCATAACCAAGCCTATGCCTACAGCATCCAGGGTGACGGTGCCGAGGATGACGAT
GAGCGCATTGTTAGATTTCATACACGGTGCCTGACTGCGTTAGCAATTTAACTGTGATAAACTACCGCAT
TAAAGCTAGCTTATCGATGATAAGCTGTCAAACATGAGAATTAATTCTTGAAGACGAAAGGGCCTCGTGA
TACGCCTATTTTTATAGGTTAATGTCATGATAATAATGGTTTCTTAGACGTCAGGTGGCACTTTTCGGGG
AAATGTGCGCGGAACCCCTATTTGTTTATTTTTCTAAATACATTCAAATATGTATCCGCTCATGAGACAA
TAACCCTGATAAATGCTTCAATAATATTGAAAAAGGAAGAGTATGAGTATTCAACATTTCCGTGTCGCCC
TTATTCCCTTTTTTGCGGCATTTTGCCTTCCTGTTTTTGCTCACCCAGAAACGCTGGTGAAAGTAAAAGA
TGCTGAAGATCAGTTGGGTGCACGAGTGGGTTACATCGAACTGGATCTCAACAGCGGTAAGATCCTTGAG
AGTTTTCGCCCCGAAGAACGTTTTCCAATGATGAGCACTTTTAAAGTTCTGCTATGTGGCGCGGTATTAT
CCCGTGTTGACGCCGGGCAAGAGCAACTCGGTCGCCGCATACACTATTCTCAGAATGACTTGGTTGAGTA
CTCACCAGTCACAGAAAAGCATCTTACGGATGGCATGACAGTAAGAGAATTATGCAGTGCTGCCATAACC
ATGAGTGATAACACTGCGGCCAACTTACTTCTGACAACGATCGGAGGACCGAAGGAGCTAACCGCTTTTT
TGCACAACATGGGGGATCATGTAACTCGCCTTGATCGTTGGGAACCGGAGCTGAATGAAGCCATACCAAA
CGACGAGCGTGACACCACGATGCCTGCAGCAATGGCAACAACGTTGCGCAAACTATTAACTGGCGAACTA
CTTACTCTAGCTTCCCGGCAACAATTAATAGACTGGATGGAGGCGGATAAAGTTGCAGGACCACTTCTGC
GCTCGGCCCTTCCGGCTGGCTGGTTTATTGCTGATAAATCTGGAGCCGGTGAGCGTGGGTCTCGCGGTAT
CATTGCAGCACTGGGGCCAGATGGTAAGCCCTCCCGTATCGTAGTTATCTACACGACGGGGAGTCAGGCA
ACTATGGATGAACGAAATAGACAGATCGCTGAGATAGGTGCCTCACTGATTAAGCATTGGTAACTGTCAG
ACCAAGTTTACTCATATATACTTTAGATTGATTTAAAACTTCATTTTTAATTTAAAAGGATCTAGGTGAA
GATCCTTTTTGATAATCTCATGACCAAAATCCCTTAACGTGAGTTTTCGTTCCACTGAGCGTCAGACCCC
GTAGAAAAGATCAAAGGATCTTCTTGAGATCCTTTTTTTCTGCGCGTAATCTGCTGCTTGCAAACAAAAA
AACCACCGCTACCAGCGGTGGTTTGTTTGCCGGATCAAGAGCTACCAACTCTTTTTCCGAAGGTAACTGG
CTTCAGCAGAGCGCAGATACCAAATACTGTCCTTCTAGTGTAGCCGTAGTTAGGCCACCACTTCAAGAAC
TCTGTAGCACCGCCTACATACCTCGCTCTGCTAATCCTGTTACCAGTGGCTGCTGCCAGTGGCGATAAGT
CGTGTCTTACCGGGTTGGACTCAAGACGATAGTTACCGGATAAGGCGCAGCGGTCGGGCTGAACGGGGGG
TTCGTGCACACAGCCCAGCTTGGAGCGAACGACCTACACCGAACTGAGATACCTACAGCGTGAGCTATGA
GAAAGCGCCACGCTTCCCGAAGGGAGAAAGGCGGACAGGTATCCGGTAAGCGGCAGGGTCGGAACAGGAG
AGCGCACGAGGGAGCTTCCAGGGGGAAACGCCTGGTATCTTTATAGTCCTGTCGGGTTTCGCCACCTCTG
ACTTGAGCGTCGATTTTTGTGATGCTCGTCAGGGGGGCGGAGCCTATGGAAAAACGCCAGCAACGCGGCC
TTTTTACGGTTCCTGGCCTTTTGCTGGCCTTTTGCTCACATGTTCTTTCCTGCGTTATCCCCTGATTCTG
TGGATAACCGTATTACCGCCTTTGAGTGAGCTGATACCGCTCGCCGCAGCCGAACGACCGAGCGCAGCGA
GTCAGTGAGCGAGGAAGCGGAAGAGCGCCTGATGCGGTATTTTCTCCTTACGCATCTGTGCGGTATTTCA
CACCGCAATGGTGCACTCTCAGTACAATCTGCTCTGATGCCGCATAGTTAAGCCAGTATACACTCCGCTA
TCGCTACGTGACTGGGTCATGGCTGCGCCCCGACACCCGCCAACACCCGCTGACGCGCCCTGACGGGCTT
GTCTGCTCCCGGCATCCGCTTACAGACAAGCTGTGACCGTCTCCGGGAGCTGCATGTGTCAGAGGTTTTC
ACCGTCATCACCGAAACGCGCGAGGCAGCTGCGGTAAAGCTCATCAGCGTGGTCGTGAAGCGATTCACAG
ATGTCTGCCTGTTCATCCGCGTCCAGCTCGTTGAGTTTCTCCAGAAGCGTTAATGTCTGGCTTCTGATAA
AGCGGGCCATGTTAAGGGCGGTTTTTTCCTGTTTGGTCACTGATGCCTCCGTGTAAGGGGGATTTCTGTT
CATGGGGGTAATGATACCGATGAAACGAGAGAGGATGCTCACGATACGGGTTACTGATGATGAACATGCC
CGGTTACTGGAACGTTGTGAGGGTAAACAACTGGCGGTATGGATGCGGCGGGACCAGAGAAAAATCACTC
AGGGTCAATGCCAGCGCTTCGTTAATACAGATGTAGGTGTTCCACAGGGTAGCCAGCAGCATCCTGCGAT
GCAGATCCGGAACATAATGGTGCAGGGCGCTGACTTCCGCGTTTCCAGACTTTACGAAACACGGAAACCG
AAGACCATTCATGTTGTTGCTCAGGTCGCAGACGTTTTGCAGCAGCAGTCGCTTCACGTTCGCTCGCGTA
TCGGTGATTCATTCTGCTAACCAGTAAGGCAACCCCGCCAGCCTAGCCGGGTCCTCAACGACAGGAGCAC
GATCATGCGCACCCGTGGCCAGGACCCAACGCTGCCCGAGATGCGCCGCGTGCGGCTGCTGGAGATGGCG
GACGCGATGGATATGTTCTGCCAAGGGTTGGTTTGCGCATTCACAGTTCTCCGCAAGAATTGATTGGCTC
CAATTCTTGGAGTGGTGAATCCGTTAGCGAGGTGCCGCCGGCTTCCATTCAGGTCGAGGTGGCCCGGCTC
CATGCACCGCGACGCAACGCGGGGAGGCAGACAAGGTATAGGGCGGCGCCTACAATCCATGCCAACCCGT
TCCATGTGCTCGCCGAGGCGGCATAAATCGCCGTGACGATCAGCGGTCCAATGATCGAAGTTAGGCTGGT
AAGAGCCGCGAGCGATCCTTGAAGCTGTCCCTGATGGTCGTCATCTACCTGCCTGGACAGCATGGCCTGC
AACGCGGGCATCCCGATGCCGCCGGAAGCGAGAAGAATCATAATGGGGAAGGCCATCCAGCCTCGCGTCG
CGAACGCCAGCAAGACGTAGCCCAGCGCGTCGGCCGCCATGCCGGCGATAATGGCCTGCTTCTCGCCGAA
ACGTTTGGTGGCGGGACCAGTGACGAAGGCTTGAGCGAGGGCGTGCAAGATTCCGAATACCGCAAGCGAC
AGGCCGATCATCGTCGCGCTCCAGCGAAAGCGGTCCTCGCCGAAAATGACCCAGAGCGCTGCCGGCACCT
GTCCTACGAGTTGCATGATAAAGAAGACAGTCATAAGTGCGGCGACGATAGTCATGCCCCGCGCCCACCG
GAAGGAGCTGACTGGGTTGAAGGCTCTCAAGGGCATCGGTCGAGATCCCGGTGCCTAATGAGTGAGCTAA
CTTACATTAATTGCGTTGCGCTCACTGCCCGCTTTCCAGTCGGGAAACCTGTCGTGCCAGCTGCATTAAT
GAATCGGCCAACGCGCGGGGAGAGGCGGTTTGCGTATTGGGCGCCAGGGTGGTTTTTCTTTTCACCAGTG
AGACGGGCAACAGCTGATTGCCCTTCACCGCCTGGCCCTGAGAGAGTTGCAGCAAGCGGTCCACGCTGGT
TTGCCCCAGCAGGCGAAAATCCTGTTTGATGGTGGTTAACGGCGGGATATAACATGAGCTGTCTTCGGTA
TCGTCGTATCCCACTACCGAGATATCCGCACCAACGCGCAGCCCGGACTCGGTAATGGCGCGCATTGCGC
CCAGCGCCATCTGATCGTTGGCAACCAGCATCGCAGTGGGAACGATGCCCTCATTCAGCATTTGCATGGT
TTGTTGAAAACCGGACATGGCACTCCAGTCGCCTTCCCGTTCCGCTATCGGCTGAATTTGATTGCGAGTG
AGATATTTATGCCAGCCAGCCAGACGCAGACGCGCCGAGACAGAACTTAATGGGCCCGCTAACAGCGCGA
TTTGCTGGTGACCCAATGCGACCAGATGCTCCACGCCCAGTCGCGTACCGTCTTCATGGGAGAAAATAAT
ACTGTTGATGGGTGTCTGGTCAGAGACATCAAGAAATAACGCCGGAACATTAGTGCAGGCAGCTTCCACA
GCAATGGCATCCTGGTCATCCAGCGGATAGTTAATGATCAGCCCACTGACGCGTTGCGCGAGAAGATTGT
GCACCGCCGCTTTACAGGCTTCGACGCCGCTTCGTTCTACCATCGACACCACCACGCTGGCACCCAGTTG
ATCGGCGCGAGATTTAATCGCCGCGACAATTTGCGACGGCGCGTGCAGGGCCAGACTGGAGGTGGCAACG
CCAATCAGCAACGACTGTTTGCCCGCCAGTTGTTGTGCCACGCGGTTGGGAATGTAATTCAGCTCCGCCA
TCGCCGCTTCCACTTTTTCCCGCGTTTTCGCAGAAACGTGGCTGGCCTGGTTCACCACGCGGGAAACGGT
CTGATAAGAGACACCGGCATACTCTGCGACATCGTATAACGTTACTGGTTTCACATTCACCACCCTGAAT
TGACTCTCTTCCGGGCGCTATCATGCCATACCGCGAAAGGTTTTGCGCCATTCGATGGTGTCCGGGATCT
CGACGCTCTCCCTTATGCGACTCCTGCATTAGGAAGCAGCCCAGTAGTAGGTTGAGGCCGTTGAGCACCG
CCGCCGCAAGGAATGGTGCATG
Features (pLannotate 1.2.2; 22 found; start..end, strand, type, name):
    209..227     +  promoter       T7 promoter: promoter for bacteriophage T7 RNA polymerase
    228..252     +  protein_bind   lac operator: The lac repressor binds to the lac operator to inhibit transcription in E. coli. This inhibition can be relieved by adding lactose or isopropyl-β-D-thiogalactopyranoside (IPTG). lac repressor encoded by lacI
    267..289     +  RBS            RBS: efficient ribosome binding site from bacteriophage T7 gene 10 (Olins and Rangwala, 1989)
    318..359     +  CDS            V5 tag: epitope tag from simian virus 5
    360..379     +  CDS            TEV site (fragment): tobacco etch virus (TEV) protease recognition and cleavage site
    381..1391    +  CDS            VPS4 (fragment): VPS4_YEAST - Also known as CSC1, DID6, END13, GRD13, VPL4, VPT10. Experimental evidence at protein level: Swiss-Prot protein existence level 1. Involved in the transport of biosynthetic membrane proteins from the prevacuolar/endosomal compartment to the vacuole. Required for multivesicular body (MVB) protein sorting. Catalyzes the ATP-dependent dissociation of class E VPS proteins from endosomal membranes, such as the disassembly of the ESCRT-III complex. From Saccharomyces cerevisiae (strain ATCC 204508 / S288c) (Baker's yeast).
   1446..1931    +  CDS            hcp1: HCP1_PSEAE - Experimental evidence at protein level: Swiss-Prot protein existence level 1. Required for assembly of the protein secretion apparatus HSI- I. Actively secreted during chronic infection of cystic fibrosis patients. From Pseudomonas aeruginosa (strain ATCC 15692 / DSM 22644 / CIP 104116 / JCM 14847 / LMG 12228 / 1C / PRS 101 / PAO1).
   1960..2009    +  CDS            SET1 (fragment): solubility-enhancement tag derived from T7 phage gene 10B
   2017..2064    +  terminator     T7 terminator: transcription terminator for bacteriophage T7 RNA polymerase
   2087..2191    -  CDS            TcR (fragment): tetracycline efflux protein; tet; confers resistance to tetracycline
   2248..2271    -  promoter       tet promoter (fragment): E. coli promoter for tetracycline efflux protein gene
   2388..2492    +  promoter       AmpR promoter: bla
   2493..3353    +  CDS            AmpR: β-lactamase; bla; confers resistance to ampicillin, carbenicillin, and related antibiotics
   3524..4112    +  rep_origin     ori: high-copy-number ColE1/pMB1/pBR322/pUC origin of replication
   4298..4437    -  misc_feature   bom: basis of mobility region from pBR322
   4539..4730    -  CDS            rop: Rop protein, which maintains plasmids at low copy number; rop
   4747..5127    +  CDS            YPB1_ECOLX: Protein predicted: Swiss-Prot protein existence level 4. From Escherichia coli.
   5369..5993    -  CDS            TcR (fragment): tetracycline efflux protein; tet; confers resistance to tetracycline
   6008..6029    -  protein_bind   CAP binding site: CAP binding activates transcription in the presence of cAMP. E. coli catabolite activator protein
   6042..7124    -  CDS            lacI: lac repressor; lacI; The lac repressor binds to the lac operator to inhibit transcription in E. coli. This inhibition can be relieved by adding lactose or isopropyl-β-D-thiogalactopyranoside (IPTG).
   7125..7202    -  promoter       lacI promoter: lacI
   7210..187     -  CDS            TcR (fragment) (across the origin): tetracycline efflux protein; tet; confers resistance to tetracycline
