[The description below was written by a language model from this plasmid's Addgene catalogue record and pLannotate feature annotations shown in this document.]
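Description:
pET151-Vps4(101-437)-Hcp1 R325A is a bacterial expression plasmid of about 7.3 kb built on the Invitrogen pET151 backbone, designed to produce a recombinant fusion protein in E. coli. It is selected with ampicillin through the β-lactamase gene and replicates from a pBR322-type ColE1 origin. The adjacent bom region and rop gene are consistent with the low copy number listed in the record. Several tetracycline-resistance fragments and a remnant tet promoter are annotated. These appear to be non-functional leftovers of the pBR322 lineage rather than usable markers.

The expression cassette is driven by a T7 promoter followed by a lac operator and the T7 gene 10 ribosome binding site, and it ends at a T7 terminator. A plasmid-borne lacI gene supplies repressor, so transcription is held off until IPTG induction in a host that provides T7 RNA polymerase. According to the catalogue entry, the open reading frame starts with a backbone-encoded 6xHis-V5-TEV leader. The feature table annotates the V5 epitope and the TEV protease site but not the His tag. This leader allows affinity purification, detection and tag removal.

The insert, added by ligation-independent cloning, encodes residues 101–437 of Saccharomyces cerevisiae Vps4. This is the AAA ATPase cassette with the first 100 amino acids deleted, and it carries an Arg-325-to-Ala substitution. It is fused at its C terminus to Pseudomonas aeruginosa Hcp1, with a short gap between the two annotated coding segments. The record does not explain the role of Hcp1 or of the R325A mutation. The stated purpose is bacterial expression of this fusion, and the associated study concerns the structural basis of protein translocation by the Vps4-Vta1 ATPase.
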