Addgene plasmid #87749: pET151-Vps4(101-437)-Hcp1 R325A
Purpose: Bacterial expression of S. cerevisiae Vps4 AAA ATPase cassette fused to P. aeruginosa Hcp1
Depositing lab: Chris Hill. Depositing organization: University of Utah. Publication: Structural Basis of Protein Translocation by the Vps4-Vta1 AAA ATPase. Monroe N, Han H, Shen PS, Sundquist WI, Hill CP. Elife. 2017 Apr 5;6. pii: e24487. doi: 10.7554/eLife.24487. PubMed 28379137.
Backbone
  Vector backbone: pET151
  Backbone manufacturer: Invitrogen
  Backbone size w/o insert (bp): 5700
  Total vector size (bp): 7300
  Vector type: Bacterial Expression
Growth in bacteria
  Bacterial resistance: Ampicillin, 100 μg/mL
  Growth temperature: 37°C
  Growth strain: DH5alpha
  Copy number: Low Copy
Gene/Insert
  Gene/Insert name: Vacuolar protein sorting-associated protein 4 (alt name: Vps4)
  Species: S. cerevisiae (budding yeast)
  Insert size (bp): 1554
  Mutation: deleted amino acids 1-100, mutated Arg-325 to Ala
  GenBank ID: NM_001184270
  Entrez Gene: VPS4 (a.k.a. YPR173C, CSC1, DID6, END13, GRD13, VPL4, VPT10)
  Promoter: T7
  Tag / fusion protein: 6xHis-V5-TEV (N terminal on backbone); Hcp1 (C terminal on insert)
  Cloning method: Ligation Independent Cloning
  Sequencing primers: 5′ TAATACGACTCACTATAGG; 3′ GCTAGTTATTGCTCAGCGG
Terms and licenses: Academic/Nonprofit Terms; Industry Terms: Not Available to Industry
How to cite: pET151-Vps4(101-437)-Hcp1 R325A was a gift from Chris Hill (Addgene plasmid # 87749 ; http://n2t.net/addgene:87749 ; RRID:Addgene_87749)
